Addgene plasmid #113028: pGEX6-2 SNAP-Syk tSH2
Purpose: for purification of Syk tSh2. Purified protein will have a snap tag that can be conjugated to fluorescent dyes.
Depositing lab: Ron Vale. Depositing organization: University of California, San Francisco (UCSF). Publication: Chimeric antigen receptors that trigger phagocytosis. Morrissey MA, Williamson AP, Steinbach AM, Roberts EW, Kern N, Headley MB, Vale R. Elife. 2018 Jun 4;7. pii: 36688. doi: 10.7554/eLife.36688. 36688 PubMed 29862966.
Backbone
  Vector backbone: pGEX6-2
  Vector type: Bacterial Expression
Growth in bacteria
  Bacterial resistance: Ampicillin, 100 μg/mL
  Growth temperature: 37°C
  Growth strain: NEB Stable
  Copy number: High Copy
Gene/Insert
  Gene/Insert name: SNAP-Syk tSH2
  Species: M. musculus (mouse)
  Tag / fusion protein: SNAP (N terminal on insert)
Terms and licenses: Academic/Nonprofit Terms; Industry Terms: Not Available to Industry
How to cite: pGEX6-2 SNAP-Syk tSH2 was a gift from Ron Vale (Addgene plasmid # 113028 ; http://n2t.net/addgene:113028 ; RRID:Addgene_113028)
