[The description below was written by a language model from this plasmid's Addgene catalogue record and pLannotate feature annotations shown in this document.]
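Description:
pGEX6-2 SNAP-Syk tSH2 is a 6,355 bp bacterial expression plasmid built on a pGEX-type backbone for producing a recombinant fusion protein in E. coli. It replicates from a high-copy ColE1/pMB1-family origin and is selected with ampicillin through the bla (AmpR) gene and its own promoter. The backbone also carries lacI under its native promoter, along with remnants typical of this vector family: short rop and bom fragments, a lac promoter/operator with a lacZα segment, and a small E. coli yciV fragment spanning the sequence origin. None of these is part of the expression cassette.

The cassette is driven by the strong hybrid tac promoter followed by a lac operator, so the plasmid-encoded lac repressor keeps transcription off until it is relieved with IPTG. The annotated coding regions run in series on the same strand: Schistosoma japonicum glutathione S-transferase (GST), then a bacterially optimised SNAP-tag, then a fragment of mouse Syk corresponding to its tandem SH2 domains (tSH2), the region through which Syk binds activated immunoreceptors. GST allows affinity capture on glutathione resin. The feature table does not annotate a protease cleavage site in the short gap between GST and SNAP, so the record does not show whether or how GST is removed.

According to the record, the plasmid is intended for purifying Syk tSH2 bearing a SNAP tag. This tag is an O6-alkylguanine-DNA-alkyltransferase variant that reacts covalently with benzylguanine derivatives, so the purified protein can be conjugated to fluorescent dyes. The associated publication concerns chimeric antigen receptors that trigger phagocytosis.
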