Features (pLannotate 1.2.2; 18 found; start..end, strand, type, name):
    183..211     +  promoter       tac promoter: strong E. coli promoter; hybrid between the trp and lac UV5 promoters
    219..235     +  protein_bind   lac operator: The lac repressor binds to the lac operator to inhibit transcription in E. coli. This inhibition can be relieved by adding lactose or isopropyl-β-D-thiogalactopyranoside (IPTG). lac repressor encoded by lacI
    258..911     +  CDS            GST26_SCHJA: Experimental evidence at protein level: Swiss-Prot protein existence level 1. GST isoenzymes appear to play a central role in the parasite detoxification system. Other functions are also suspected including a role in increasing the solubility of haematin in the parasite gut. From Schistosoma japonicum (Blood fluke).
    951..1496    +  CDS            SNAP-tag®: human O6-alkylguanine-DNA-alkyltransferase variant that forms covalent bonds with benzylguanine derivatives optimized for bacterial expression
   1539..2321    +  CDS            Syk (fragment): KSYK_MOUSE - Also known as ptk72, Sykb. Experimental evidence at protein level: Swiss-Prot protein existence level 1. Non-receptor tyrosine kinase which mediates signal transduction downstream of a variety of transmembrane receptors including classical immunoreceptors like the B-cell receptor (BCR). Regulates several biological processes including innate and adaptive immunity, cell adhesion, osteoclast maturation, platelet activation and vascular development. Assembles into signaling complexes with activated receptors at the plasma membrane via interaction between its SH2 domains and the recep
   2372..2411    +  CDS            rop (fragment): Rop protein, which maintains plasmids at low copy number; rop
   2513..2553    +  misc_feature   bom (fragment): basis of mobility region from pBR322
   2658..2762    +  promoter       AmpR promoter: bla
   2763..3623    +  CDS            AmpR: β-lactamase; bla; confers resistance to ampicillin, carbenicillin, and related antibiotics
   3794..4382    +  rep_origin     ori: high-copy-number ColE1/pMB1/pBR322/pUC origin of replication
   4568..4619    -  misc_feature   bom (fragment): basis of mobility region from pBR322
   4626..4703    +  promoter       lacI promoter: lacI
   4704..5786    +  CDS            lacI: lac repressor; lacI; The lac repressor binds to the lac operator to inhibit transcription in E. coli. This inhibition can be relieved by adding lactose or isopropyl-β-D-thiogalactopyranoside (IPTG).
   5799..5820    +  protein_bind   CAP binding site: CAP binding activates transcription in the presence of cAMP. E. coli catabolite activator protein
   5835..5865    +  promoter       lac promoter: promoter for the E. coli lac operon
   5873..5889    +  protein_bind   lac operator: The lac repressor binds to the lac operator to inhibit transcription in E. coli. This inhibition can be relieved by adding lactose or isopropyl-β-D-thiogalactopyranoside (IPTG). lac repressor encoded by lacI
   5909..6082    +  CDS            lacZα: LacZα fragment of β-galactosidase; lacZ fragment
   6346..107     -  CDS            yciV (fragment) (across the origin): RNAAM_ECOLI - Also known as trpH From Escherichia coli (strain K12).
>Addgene plasmid #113028 | pGEX6-2 SNAP-Syk tSH2 | addgene full sequence | sequence record 219875 | Addgene NGS Result
AGCTTATCGACTGCACGGTGCACCAATGCTTCTGGCGTCAGGCAGCCATCGGAAGCTGTGGTATGGCTGT
GCAGGTCGTAAATCACTGCATAATTCGTGTCGCTCAAGGCGCACTCCCGTTCTGGATAATGTTTTTTGCG
CCGACATCATAACGGTTCTGGCAAATATTCTGAAATGAGCTGTTGACAATTAATCATCGGCTCGTATAAT
GTGTGGAATTGTGAGCGGATAACAATTTCACACAGGAAACAGTATTCATGTCCCCTATACTAGGTTATTG
GAAAATTAAGGGCCTTGTGCAACCCACTCGACTTCTTTTGGAATATCTTGAAGAAAAATATGAAGAGCAT
TTGTATGAGCGCGATGAAGGTGATAAATGGCGAAACAAAAAGTTTGAATTGGGTTTGGAGTTTCCCAATC
TTCCTTATTATATTGATGGTGATGTTAAATTAACACAGTCTATGGCCATCATACGTTATATAGCTGACAA
GCACAACATGTTGGGTGGTTGTCCAAAAGAGCGTGCAGAGATTTCAATGCTTGAAGGAGCGGTTTTGGAT
ATTAGATACGGTGTTTCGAGAATTGCATATAGTAAAGACTTTGAAACTCTCAAAGTTGATTTTCTTAGCA
AGCTACCTGAAATGCTGAAAATGTTCGAAGATCGTTTATGTCATAAAACATATTTAAATGGTGATCATGT
AACCCATCCTGACTTCATGTTGTATGACGCTCTTGATGTTGTTTTATACATGGACCCAATGTGCCTGGAT
GCGTTCCCAAAATTAGTTTGTTTTAAAAAACGTATTGAAGCTATCCCACAAATTGATAAGTACTTGAAAT
CCAGCAAGTATATAGCATGGCCTTTGCAGGGCTGGCAAGCCACGTTTGGTGGTGGCGACCATCCTCCAAA
ATCGGATCTGGAAGTTCTGTTCCAGGGGCCCCTGGGATCCATGGACAAAGATTGCGAAATGAAACGTACC
ACCCTGGATAGCCCGCTGGGCAAACTGGAACTGAGCGGCTGCGAACAGGGCCTGCATGAAATTAAACTGC
TGGGTAAAGGCACCAGCGCGGCCGATGCGGTTGAAGTTCCGGCCCCGGCCGCCGTGCTGGGTGGTCCGGA
ACCGCTGATGCAGGCGACCGCGTGGCTGAACGCGTATTTTCATCAGCCGGAAGCGATTGAAGAATTTCCG
GTTCCGGCGCTGCATCATCCGGTGTTTCAGCAGGAGAGCTTTACCCGTCAGGTGCTGTGGAAACTGCTGA
AAGTGGTTAAATTTGGCGAAGTGATTAGCTATCAGCAGCTGGCGGCCCTGGCGGGTAATCCGGCGGCCAC
CGCCGCCGTTAAAACCGCGCTGAGCGGTAACCCGGTGCCGATTCTGATTCCGTGCCATCGTGTGGTTAGC
TCTAGCGGTGCGGTTGGCGGTTATGAAGGTGGTCTGGCGGTGAAAGAGTGGCTGCTGGCCCATGAAGGTC
ATCGTCTGGGTAAACCGGGTCTGGGAGGTAGCGGTAGCGGTAGCGGTGGAGGTGGAAGCAGCACTAGAAT
GGCGGGAAGTGCTGTGGACAGCGCCAACCACCTGACCTACTTTTTTGGCAACATCACCCGGGAAGAGGCT
GAAGACTACCTGGTCCAGGGAGGCATGACCGATGGGCTCTACCTGCTACGCCAGAGCCGCAATTACCTGG
GTGGTTTTGCTTTGTCGGTGGCTCACAACAGGAAGGCACACCACTACACCATCGAGAGGGAACTTAATGG
CACCTACGCCATCTCCGGGGGCAGGGCCCATGCCAGCCCAGCAGACCTCTGCCATTACCACTCCCAGGAA
CCTGATGGCCTTATCTGCCTCCTTAAGAAGCCCTTCAACCGGCCCCCGGGAGTACAGCCCAAGACCGGAC
CCTTTGAGGACCTGAAGGAGAACCTCATCAGGGAATATGTGAAACAGACCTGGAACCTTCAGGGCCAGGC
TCTGGAGCAAGCCATCATCAGCCAGAAGCCCCAGCTGGAGAAGCTGATCGCCACCACGGCCCATGAGAAG
ATGCCCTGGTTCCATGGCAACATCTCCAGAGATGAATCAGAGCAGACGGTCCTCATAGGGTCAAAGACCA
ATGGAAAATTCCTGATCAGGGCCAGAGACAACAGCGGCTCCTATGCTCTGTGCCTGCTGCACGAAGGGAA
AGTATTGCACTACCGCATTGACAGGGACAAGACCGGGAAGCTCTCCATTCCTGAGGGGAAGAAGTTTGAC
ACCCTCTGGCAGCTAGTGGAACATTACTCTTACAAGCCAGATGGGCTACTAAGAGTCCTCACGGTACCAT
GCCAAAAGATTTAAGAATTCCCGGGTCGACTCGAGCGGCCGCATCGTGACTGACTGACGATCTGCCTCGC
GCGTTTCGGTGATGACGGTGAAAACCTCTGACACATGCAGCTCCCGGAGACGGTCACAGCTTGTCTGTAA
GCGGATGCCGGGAGCAGACAAGCCCGTCAGGGCGCGTCAGCGGGTGTTGGCGGGTGTCGGGGCGCAGCCA
TGACCCAGTCACGTAGCGATAGCGGAGTGTATAATTCTTGAAGACGAAAGGGCCTCGTGATACGCCTATT
TTTATAGGTTAATGTCATGATAATAATGGTTTCTTAGACGTCAGGTGGCACTTTTCGGGGAAATGTGCGC
GGAACCCCTATTTGTTTATTTTTCTAAATACATTCAAATATGTATCCGCTCATGAGACAATAACCCTGAT
AAATGCTTCAATAATATTGAAAAAGGAAGAGTATGAGTATTCAACATTTCCGTGTCGCCCTTATTCCCTT
TTTTGCGGCATTTTGCCTTCCTGTTTTTGCTCACCCAGAAACGCTGGTGAAAGTAAAAGATGCTGAAGAT
CAGTTGGGTGCACGAGTGGGTTACATCGAACTGGATCTCAACAGCGGTAAGATCCTTGAGAGTTTTCGCC
CCGAAGAACGTTTTCCAATGATGAGCACTTTTAAAGTTCTGCTATGTGGCGCGGTATTATCCCGTGTTGA
CGCCGGGCAAGAGCAACTCGGTCGCCGCATACACTATTCTCAGAATGACTTGGTTGAGTACTCACCAGTC
ACAGAAAAGCATCTTACGGATGGCATGACAGTAAGAGAATTATGCAGTGCTGCCATAACCATGAGTGATA
ACACTGCGGCCAACTTACTTCTGACAACGATCGGAGGACCGAAGGAGCTAACCGCTTTTTTGCACAACAT
GGGGGATCATGTAACTCGCCTTGATCGTTGGGAACCGGAGCTGAATGAAGCCATACCAAACGACGAGCGT
GACACCACGATGCCTGCAGCAATGGCAACAACGTTGCGCAAACTATTAACTGGCGAACTACTTACTCTAG
CTTCCCGGCAACAATTAATAGACTGGATGGAGGCGGATAAAGTTGCAGGACCACTTCTGCGCTCGGCCCT
TCCGGCTGGCTGGTTTATTGCTGATAAATCTGGAGCCGGTGAGCGTGGGTCTCGCGGTATCATTGCAGCA
CTGGGGCCAGATGGTAAGCCCTCCCGTATCGTAGTTATCTACACGACGGGGAGTCAGGCAACTATGGATG
AACGAAATAGACAGATCGCTGAGATAGGTGCCTCACTGATTAAGCATTGGTAACTGTCAGACCAAGTTTA
CTCATATATACTTTAGATTGATTTAAAACTTCATTTTTAATTTAAAAGGATCTAGGTGAAGATCCTTTTT
GATAATCTCATGACCAAAATCCCTTAACGTGAGTTTTCGTTCCACTGAGCGTCAGACCCCGTAGAAAAGA
TCAAAGGATCTTCTTGAGATCCTTTTTTTCTGCGCGTAATCTGCTGCTTGCAAACAAAAAAACCACCGCT
ACCAGCGGTGGTTTGTTTGCCGGATCAAGAGCTACCAACTCTTTTTCCGAAGGTAACTGGCTTCAGCAGA
GCGCAGATACCAAATACTGTCCTTCTAGTGTAGCCGTAGTTAGGCCACCACTTCAAGAACTCTGTAGCAC
CGCCTACATACCTCGCTCTGCTAATCCTGTTACCAGTGGCTGCTGCCAGTGGCGATAAGTCGTGTCTTAC
CGGGTTGGACTCAAGACGATAGTTACCGGATAAGGCGCAGCGGTCGGGCTGAACGGGGGGTTCGTGCACA
CAGCCCAGCTTGGAGCGAACGACCTACACCGAACTGAGATACCTACAGCGTGAGCTATGAGAAAGCGCCA
CGCTTCCCGAAGGGAGAAAGGCGGACAGGTATCCGGTAAGCGGCAGGGTCGGAACAGGAGAGCGCACGAG
GGAGCTTCCAGGGGGAAACGCCTGGTATCTTTATAGTCCTGTCGGGTTTCGCCACCTCTGACTTGAGCGT
CGATTTTTGTGATGCTCGTCAGGGGGGCGGAGCCTATGGAAAAACGCCAGCAACGCGGCCTTTTTACGGT
TCCTGGCCTTTTGCTGGCCTTTTGCTCACATGTTCTTTCCTGCGTTATCCCCTGATTCTGTGGATAACCG
TATTACCGCCTTTGAGTGAGCTGATACCGCTCGCCGCAGCCGAACGACCGAGCGCAGCGAGTCAGTGAGC
GAGGAAGCGGAAGAGCGCCTGATGCGGTATTTTCTCCTTACGCATCTGTGCGGTATTTCACACCGCATAA
ATTCCGACACCATCGAATGGCGCAAAACCTTTCGCGGTATGGCATGATAGCGCCCGGAAGAGAGTCAATT
CAGGGTGGTGAATGTGAAACCAGTAACGTTATACGATGTCGCAGAGTATGCCGGTGTCTCTTATCAGACC
GTTTCCCGCGTGGTGAACCAGGCCAGCCACGTTTCTGCGAAAACGCGGGAAAAAGTGGAAGCGGCGATGG
CGGAGCTGAATTACATTCCCAACCGCGTGGCACAACAACTGGCGGGCAAACAGTCGTTGCTGATTGGCGT
TGCCACCTCCAGTCTGGCCCTGCACGCGCCGTCGCAAATTGTCGCGGCGATTAAATCTCGCGCCGATCAA
CTGGGTGCCAGCGTGGTGGTGTCGATGGTAGAACGAAGCGGCGTCGAAGCCTGTAAAGCGGCGGTGCACA
ATCTTCTCGCGCAACGCGTCAGTGGGCTGATCATTAACTATCCGCTGGATGACCAGGATGCCATTGCTGT
GGAAGCTGCCTGCACTAATGTTCCGGCGTTATTTCTTGATGTCTCTGACCAGACACCCATCAACAGTATT
ATTTTCTCCCATGAAGACGGTACGCGACTGGGCGTGGAGCATCTGGTCGCATTGGGTCACCAGCAAATCG
CGCTGTTAGCGGGCCCATTAAGTTCTGTCTCGGCGCGTCTGCGTCTGGCTGGCTGGCATAAATATCTCAC
TCGCAATCAAATTCAGCCGATAGCGGAACGGGAAGGCGACTGGAGTGCCATGTCCGGTTTTCAACAAACC
ATGCAAATGCTGAATGAGGGCATCGTTCCCACTGCGATGCTGGTTGCCAACGATCAGATGGCGCTGGGCG
CAATGCGCGCCATTACCGAGTCCGGGCTGCGCGTTGGTGCGGATATCTCGGTAGTGGGATACGACGATAC
CGAAGACAGCTCATGTTATATCCCGCCGTTAACCACCATCAAACAGGATTTTCGCCTGCTGGGGCAAACC
AGCGTGGACCGCTTGCTGCAACTCTCTCAGGGCCAGGCGGTGAAGGGCAATCAGCTGTTGCCCGTCTCAC
TGGTGAAAAGAAAAACCACGCTAGCGCCCAATACGCAAACCGCCTCTCCCCGCGCGTTGGCCGATTCATT
AATGCAGCTGGCACGACAGGTTTCCCGACTGGAAAGCGGGCAGTGAGCGCAACGCAATTAATGTAAGTTA
GCTCACTCATTAGGCACCCCAGGCTTTACACTTTATGCTTCCGGCTCGTATGTTGTGTGGAATTGTGAGC
GGATAACAATTTCACACAGGAAACAGCTATGACCATGATTACGGATTCACTGGCCGTCGTTTTACAACGT
CGTGACTGGGAAAACCCTGGCGTTACCCAACTTAATCGCCTTGCAGCACATCCCCCTTTCGCCAGCTGGC
GTAATAGCGAAGAGGCCCGCACCGATCGCCCTTCCCAACAGTTGCGCAGCCTGAATGGCGAATGGCGCTT
TGCCTGGTTTCCGGCACCAGAAGCGGTGCCGGAAAGCTGGCTGGAGTGCGATCTTCCTGAGGCCGATACT
GTCGTCGTCCCCTCAAACTGGCAGATGCACGGTTACGATGCGCCCATCTACACCAACGTGACCTATCCCA
TTACGGTCAATCCGCCGTTTGTTCCCACGGAGAATCCGACGGGTTGTTACTCGCTCACATTTAATGTTGA
TGAAAGCTGGCTACAGGAAGGCCAGACGCGAATTATTTTTGATGGCGTTGGAATT
